Addgene plasmid #186693: pBFC0694
Purpose: ShDART under control of Lac promoter, original configuration (pre-gRNA terminator and J23119 promoter), Sh_lacZ_α_1 gRNA, GmR+sfGFP cargo
Depositing lab: Jennifer Doudna. Depositing organization: University of California, Berkeley. Publication: Species- and site-specific genome editing in complex bacterial communities. Rubin BE, Diamond S, Cress BF, Crits-Christoph A, Lou YC, Borges AL, Shivram H, He C, Xu M, Zhou Z, Smith SJ, Rovinsky R, Smock DCJ, Tang K, Owens TK, Krishnappa N, Sachdeva R, Barrangou R, Deutschbauer AM, Banfield JF, Doudna JA. Nat Microbiol. 2022 Jan;7(1):34-47. doi: 10.1038/s41564-021-01014-7. Epub 2021 Dec 6. PubMed 34873292.
Backbone
  Vector backbone: R6K conditional origin, bla, RP4 oriT
  Vector type: Bacterial Expression
Growth in bacteria
  Bacterial resistance: Ampicillin and Gentamicin, 100 & 10 μg/mL
  Growth temperature: 37°C
  Growth strain: EC100D pir+
  Copy number: Low Copy
Gene/Insert 1
  Gene/Insert name: tnsB
  Species: Scytonema hofmanni
  Promoter: PLac
  Cloning method: Unknown
  Sequencing primers: 5′ unknown
Gene/Insert 2
  Gene/Insert name: tnsC
  Species: Scytonema hofmanni
Gene/Insert 3
  Gene/Insert name: tniQ
  Species: Scytonema hofmanni
Gene/Insert 4
  Gene/Insert name: Cas12k (alt name: ShCas12k)
  Species: Scytonema hofmanni
Gene/Insert 5
  Gene/Insert name: Sh_lacZ_α_1 gRNA
  Species: Scytonema hofmanni
Gene/Insert 6
  Gene/Insert name: Tn7 transposon
  Species: Scytonema hofmanni
Gene/Insert 7
  Gene/Insert name: GmR+sfGFP ShDART Cargo (alt name: gentmycin marker+sfGFP ShDART Cargo)
Resource information
  A portion of this plasmid was derived from a plasmid made by: Feng Zhang lab's ShCAST plasmids: Addgene #127921 and #127924
Terms and licenses: Academic/Nonprofit Terms; Industry Terms: Not Available to Industry
Depositor comments: Clone Tn barcodes using the 2xBsmBI cloning site.
How to cite: pBFC0694 was a gift from Jennifer Doudna (Addgene plasmid # 186693 ; http://n2t.net/addgene:186693 ; RRID:Addgene_186693)
