[The description below was written by a language model from this plasmid's Addgene catalogue record and pLannotate feature annotations shown in this document.]
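Description:
pBFC0694 is a 10.2 kb all-in-one bacterial vector carrying ShDART, a CRISPR-associated transposase system derived from the Scytonema hofmanni ShCAST components, built for RNA-guided insertion of a marked transposon into bacterial genomes. The backbone combines the R6K γ origin, which replicates only where the pi initiator protein is supplied (hence propagation in a pir+ E. coli strain, at low copy), the bla ampicillin-resistance gene with its own promoter, and an RP4/IncP oriT that allows the plasmid to be mobilised by conjugation. In recipients lacking pi the plasmid cannot replicate, so it behaves as a suicide delivery vector. The plasmid is selected with ampicillin plus gentamicin.

A lac promoter drives the transposition machinery, listed as tnsB, tnsC, tniQ and Cas12k. These coding sequences were not picked up by the automated annotation but presumably occupy the large unannotated stretch downstream of the promoter. In this "original configuration", an rrnB T1 terminator closes that operon, and a constitutive J23119 promoter then transcribes the guide RNA. The short feature annotated as a lacZα fragment just before the T7Te terminator is consistent with the Sh_lacZ_α_1 spacer, which targets lacZα.

The Tn7-like transposon cargo follows. It contains a gentamicin acetyltransferase gene behind the class 1 integron Pc promoter and superfolder GFP, followed by rrnB T1 and T7Te terminators, so integrants can be both selected and detected by fluorescence. The promoter for sfGFP is not annotated. A pair of BsmBI sites allows transposon barcodes to be cloned in. The associated work concerns species- and site-specific genome editing in complex bacterial communities.
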