Features (pLannotate 1.2.2; 15 found; start..end, strand, type, name):
    238..268     +  promoter       lac promoter: promoter for the E. coli lac operon
   5698..5769    +  terminator     rrnB T1 terminator: transcription terminator T1 from the E. coli rrnB gene
   5784..5817    +  promoter       J23119 promoter: bacterial promoter (Registry of Standard Biological Parts BBa J23119)
   6048..6070    +  CDS            lacZα (fragment): LacZα fragment of β-galactosidase; lacZ fragment
   6071..6098    +  terminator     T7Te terminator: phage T7 early transcription terminator
   6276..6304    +  promoter       Pc promoter: intI1 (promoter lies within the coding sequence); class 1 integron promoter
   6493..7026    +  CDS            GmR: gentamycin acetyltransferase; aacC1; confers resistance to gentamycin
   7403..8116    +  CDS            superfolder GFP: GFP variant that folds robustly even when fused to poorly folded proteins (Pédelacq et al., 2006)
   8128..8199    +  terminator     rrnB T1 terminator: transcription terminator T1 from the E. coli rrnB gene
   8215..8242    +  terminator     T7Te terminator: phage T7 early transcription terminator
   8253..8271    +  promoter       T7 promoter: promoter for bacteriophage T7 RNA polymerase
   8555..8663    -  oriT           oriT: incP origin of transfer
   8856..8960    +  promoter       AmpR promoter: bla
   8961..9821    +  CDS            AmpR: β-lactamase; bla; confers resistance to ampicillin, carbenicillin, and related antibiotics
   9857..88      +  rep_origin     R6K γ ori (across the origin): γ replication origin from E. coli plasmid R6K; requires the R6K initiator protein pi for replication
>Addgene plasmid #186693 | pBFC0694 | addgene full sequence | sequence record 371383 | Addgene NGS Result
ACAACAAGCCAGGGATGTAACGCACTGAGAAGCCCTTAGAGCCTCTCAAAGCAATTTTGAGTGACACAGG
AACACTTAACGGCTGACATGGGCAAGTTTACTCATATATACTTTAGATTGATTTAAAACTTCATTTTTAA
TTTAAAAGGATCTAGGTGAAGATCCTTTTTGATAATCTCATGACCAAAATCCCTTAACGTGAGTTTTCGT
TCCACTGACACCTGCCCGAACCATATCTTTACACTTTATGCTTCCGGCTCGTATGTTGAAAGAGGAGAAA
GGATCAATGAACAGTCAGCAAAATCCTGATTTAGCTGTTCATCCCTTGGCAATTCCTATGGAAGGCTTAC
TAGGAGAAAGTGCTACAACTCTTGAGAAGAATGTAATTGCCACACAACTCTCAGAGGAAGCCCAAGTAAA
GCTAGAGGTAATCCAAAGTTTACTGGAACCCTGCGATCGCACAACTTATGGGCAAAAGTTGCGGGAAGCA
GCAGAGAAACTAAATGTATCGTTGCGAACGGTACAAAGGTTGGTGAAAAACTGGGAACAAGATGGCTTAG
TCGGACTCACTCAAACAAGTAGGGCTGATAAAGGAAAACACCGCATTGGTGAGTTTTGGGAAAACTTCAT
TACCAAAACCTACAAGGAGGGTAACAAGGGAAGTAAACGTATGACCCCTAAACAAGTTGCTCTCAGAGTC
GAGGCTAAAGCCCGTGAATTAAAAGACTCTAAGCCGCCCAATTACAAAACCGTGTTACGGGTATTAGCAC
CCATTTTGGAAAAGCAACAAAAAGCCAAGAGTATCCGCAGTCCTGGTTGGAGAGGAACTACGCTTTCGGT
TAAAACCCGTGAAGGAAAAGATTTATCGGTTGATTACAGTAACCATGTTTGGCAATGTGACCATACCCGC
GTGGATGTGTTGCTGGTAGATCAACATGGTGAAATTTTAAGTCGTCCCTGGCTAACAACAGTAATTGATA
CTTACTCTCGTTGCATTATGGGTATCAACTTGGGCTTTGATGCACCCAGTTCTGGGGTAGTAGCATTAGC
GTTACGCCATGCAATTCTACCAAAGCGTTACGGTTCCGAGTACAAACTGCATTGTGAGTGGGGAACCTAT
GGAAAACCAGAACATTTTTATACTGATGGCGGTAAAGACTTTCGCTCTAACCACTTGAGTCAGATTGGGG
CGCAATTGGGATTTGTCTGTCATTTACGCGATCGCCCTTCTGAAGGTGGAGTAGTAGAACGTCCCTTCAA
AACATTAAATGACCAACTATTTTCAACGCTTCCTGGGTACACCGGATCTAATGTGCAGGAACGCCCAGAA
GATGCAGAGAAGGACGCAAGACTTACTTTGCGAGAACTAGAACAGTTACTTGTGCGTTACATCGTAGATC
GTTACAACCAAAGTATTGATGCGCGGATGGGCGACCAAACGCGCTTTGAGCGTTGGGAAGCAGGATTGCC
TACAGTGCCAGTACCAATACCAGAACGAGATTTGGATATTTGTTTAATGAAGCAGTCACGGCGCACTGTG
CAAAGAGGTGGTTGTTTGCAGTTTCAGAATTTAATGTATCGGGGGGAATATTTGGCAGGTTATGCCGGAG
AAACTGTCAACTTAAGGTTTGACCCCAGAGACATTACAACAATTTTGGTTTATCGCCAGGAAAACAATCA
GGAAGTATTTCTGACTCGCGCTCACGCTCAAGGTTTGGAGACAGAGCAACTGGCATTAGATGAGGCTGAG
GCAGCAAGTCGCAGACTCCGTACCGCAGGGAAAACTATCAGTAACCAATCATTATTGCAAGAAGTTGTTG
ACCGCGATGCTCTTGTCGCTACCAAGAAAAGCCGTAAGGAGCGTCAAAAATTGGAACAGACTGTTTTGCG
ATCTGCTGCTGTTGATGAAAGTAATAGAGAATCCTTGCCTTCTCAAATAGTTGAACCAGATGAAGTGGAA
TCTACAGAAACGGTTCACTCTCAATACGAAGATATTGAGGTGTGGGACTATGAACAACTTCGTGAAGAAT
ATGGGTTTTAAACAATGACAGAAGCTCAGGCGATCGCCAAGCAGTTGGGTGGGGTAAAACCGGATGATGA
GTGGTTACAAGCTGAAATTGCTCGTCTTAAGGGTAAGAGCATTGTGCCTTTACAGCAGGTAAAAACTCTC
CATGATTGGTTAGATGGCAAGCGCAAGGCAAGAAAATCTTGCCGAGTAGTTGGGGAATCGAGAACTGGCA
AGACAGTTGCTTGTGATGCCTACAGATACAGGCACAAACCTCAGCAGGAAGCTGGACGACCTCCAACTGT
GCCTGTCGTTTATATTCGACCTCACCAAAAATGTGGCCCCAAGGATTTGTTTAAAAAGATTACTGAGTAC
CTCAAGTATCGGGTAACAAAAGGGACTGTATCTGATTTTCGAGATAGGACGATAGAAGTACTCAAGGGTT
GTGGCGTAGAGATGCTAATTATTGATGAAGCTGACCGTCTTAAGCCTGAAACTTTTGCTGATGTGCGAGA
TATTGCCGAAGATTTAGGAATTGCTGTGGTACTGGTAGGAACAGACCGTTTGGATGCGGTAATTAAGCGG
GATGAGCAGGTTCTCGAACGCTTTCGGGCGCATCTTCGCTTTGGTAAATTGTCGGGAGAGGATTTTAAGA
ACACCGTAGAAATGTGGGAACAAATGGTTTTGAAACTGCCAGTATCTTCTAATCTAAAGAGCAAGGAGAT
GCTACGGATTCTCACGTCAGCAACTGAAGGCTACATTGGTCGCCTTGATGAGATTCTTAGGGAAGCTGCA
ATTCGTTCCTTATCAAGAGGATTGAAGAAGATTGACAAGGCTGTTTTACAGGAAGTAGCTAAGGAGTACA
AATGATAGAAGCACCAGATGTTAAACCTTGGCTATTCTTGATTAAACCCTATGAAGGGGAAAGCCTGAGC
CACTTTCTTGGCAGGTTCAGACGTGCCAACCATTTATCCGCAAGTGGATTGGGTACTTTGGCAGGAATTG
GTGCTATAGTGGCACGTTGGGAAAGATTTCATTTTAATCCTCGCCCTAGTCAGCAAGAATTGGAAGCGAT
CGCATCTGTAGTAGAAGTGGATGCTCAAAGGTTAGCCCAGATGTTACCGCCTGCTGGAGTGGGAATGCAG
CATGAGCCAATTCGCTTGTGTGGGGCTTGTTATGCCGAGTCGCCTTGTCACCGAATTGAATGGCAGTACA
AGTCGGTGTGGAAGTGCGATCGCCATCAACTCAAGATTTTAGCAAAGTGTCCAAACTGTCAAGCACCTTT
TAAAATGCCTGCGCTGTGGGAGGATGGGTGCTGTCACAGATGTAGGATGCCGTTTGCAGAAATGGCAAAG
CTACAGAAGGTTTGATGATAAAACCAGAAAAAGGTGTGAAATTAACTAAGTCCCTGAATTGATCTGGTTG
TCCAAAAAATTTGTGCGATCGCATGGCAAGATTATTCCTACTATTGATGTGGCGTGAGTCGGATAACTTG
CTCTAATGGGATCCCGGTTAATACCAATAGATCAGATATGAGTAATAAACATTACGACCTTTACCTGTGG
TATTCACTGTTGGCACGACAACACCTTTATCGCGCCAATACTGTAGCTGACGACGCGAACAATTAGTGAT
TTGAGCCGCTTCTGTGCTTGTGTAGAATTTTCCTTCCATAGAAATCATCCTACAGAAGTAGTTTTTTAAA
TTTACATTTTTTAAAAGCACATTATGTATTCATGTGATATTATTTTTTTATGAGTCAAATAACTATTCAA
GCTCGACTTATTTCCTTTGAATCAAACCGCCAACAACTCTGGAAGTTGATGGCAGATTTAAACACGCCGT
TAATTAACGAACTGCTTTGCCAGTTAGGTCAACACCCCGACTTCGAGAAGTGGCAACAAAAGGGTAAACT
CCCGTCTACCGTTGTGAGCCAGTTATGTCAACCTCTCAAAACTGACCCTCGCTTTGCAGGTCAGCCCAGC
CGTTTATATATGTCGGCAATTCATATTGTGGACTACATCTACAAGTCCTGGCTGGCTATACAGAAACGGC
TTCAACAGCAGCTAGATGGAAAGACGCGCTGGCTAGAAATGCTCAATAGCGATGCTGAATTAGTAGAACT
TAGTGGTGACACTTTAGAGGCTATTCGTGTCAAAGCTGCTGAAATTTTGGCAATAGCTATGCCAGCATCT
GAGTCAGATAGCGCTTCACCTAAAGGGAAAAAAGGTAAAAAGGAGAAAAAACCCTCATCTTCTAGCCCTA
AGCGTAGTTTATCCAAGACATTATTTGACGCTTACCAAGAAACGGAAGATATCAAGAGCCGTAGCGCCAT
CAGCTACCTGTTAAAAAATGGCTGCAAACTTACTGACAAAGAAGAAGATTCAGAAAAATTTGCTAAACGT
CGTCGTCAAGTTGAAATCCAAATTCAAAGGCTTACCGAAAAGTTAATAAGTCGGATGCCTAAAGGTCGAG
ATTTGACCAATGCTAAATGGTTGGAGACACTCTTGACTGCTACAACCACTGTTGCTGAAGATAACGCCCA
AGCCAAACGCTGGCAGGATATTCTGTTAACTCGATCAAGTTCTCTCCCATTCCCCCTTGTTTTTGAAACC
AACGAGGATATGGTTTGGTCAAAGAATCAAAAGGGTAGGCTGTGTGTTCACTTCAATGGCTTAAGCGATT
TAATTTTTGAGGTGTACTGCGGCAATCGTCAACTTCACTGGTTTCAACGCTTCCTAGAAGATCAACAGAC
TAAACGCAAAAGCAAAAATCAGCATTCTAGCGGCTTGTTCACACTCAGAAATGGTCATCTAGTTTGGCTT
GAAGGTGAGGGTAAAGGGGAACCTTGGAATCTTCACCACTTGACCCTTTACTGCTGTGTTGACAATCGCT
TGTGGACAGAGGAGGGAACAGAAATCGTTCGCCAAGAGAAAGCAGATGAAATTACTAAATTCATCACAAA
CATGAAGAAGAAAAGCGATCTAAGCGATACACAGCAAGCTTTGATTCAACGTAAACAATCAACACTTACT
CGAATAAACAATTCCTTTGAGCGTCCTAGCCAACCCCTTTATCAAGGTCAATCACACATTTTGGTTGGAG
TAAGCCTGGGACTAGAAAAACCTGCCACAGTAGCAGTAGTAGATGCGATCGCCAACAAAGTCTTGGCTTA
CCGGAGTATTAAACAATTACTTGGCGACAATTACGAACTGCTAAATCGCCAAAGACGACAACAGCAGTAC
CTATCTCACGAACGCCACAAAGCACAAAAAAACTTCTCTCCCAATCAATTTGGAGCATCTGAGTTAGGGC
AACATATAGACAGATTATTAGCTAAAGCAATTGTAGCGTTAGCGAGAACCTACAAAGCTGGCAGTATTGT
CTTGCCCAAGTTAGGGGATATGCGGGAGGTTGTCCAAAGTGAAATTCAAGCTATAGCAGAACAAAAATTT
CCCGGTTATATTGAAGGTCAGCAAAAATATGCCAAACAGTACCGGGTTAATGTTCATCGGTGGAGCTACG
GCAGATTAATTCAAAGCATTCAAAGTAAAGCAGCTCAAACAGGAATTGTGATTGAGGAGGGAAAACAACC
TATTCGAGGTAGTCCCCACGACAAAGCAAAGGAATTAGCACTTTCTGCTTACAATCTCCGCCTAACTAGG
CGAAGTTAAGTAAGGATCTCCAGGCATCAAATAAAACGAAAGGCTCAGTCGAAAGACTGGGCCTTTCGTT
TTATCTGTTGTTTGTCGGTGAACGCTCTCTACTAGACAGACCCTGACAGCTAGCTCAGTCCTAGGTATAA
TGCTAGCATATTAATAGCGCCGCAATTCATGCTGCTTGCAGCCTCTGAATTTTGTTAAATGAGGGTTAGT
TTGACTGTATAAATACAGTCTTGCTTTCTGACCCTGGTAGCTGCTCACCCTGATGCTGCTGTCAATAGAC
AGGATAGGTGCGCTCCCAGCAATAAGGGCGCGGATGTACTGCTGTAGTGGCTACTGAATCACCCCCGATC
AAGGGGGAACCCTAAATGGGTTGAAAGTTACAACGTCGTGACTGGGAAAAGGCTCACCTTCGGGTGGGCC
TTTCTGCGCAGGTCCAAACCAGATGTCAACACAGCTACTGTACAGTGACAAATTATCTGTCGTCGGTGAC
AGATTAATGTCATTGTGACTATTTAATTGTCGTCGTGACCCATCAGCGTTGCTTAATTAATTGATGACAA
ATTAAATGTCATCAGCCAGGGGTCCCCAATAATTACGATTTAAATTTGACATAAGCCTGTTCGGTTCGTA
AACTGTAATGCAAGTAGCGTATGCGCTCACGCAACTGGTCCAGAACCTTGACCGAACGCAGCGGTGGTAA
CGGCGCAGTGGCGGTTTTCATGGCTTGTTATGACTGTTTTTTTGTACAGCCTATGCCTCGGGCATCCAAG
CAGCAAGCGCGTTACGCCGTGGGTCGATGTTTGATGTTATGGAGCAGCAACGATGTTACGCAGCAGCAAC
GATGTTACGCAGCAGGGCAGTCGCCCTAAAACAAAGTTAGGTGGCTCAAGTATGGGCATCATTCGCACGT
GTAGGCTCGGCCCTGACCAAGTCAAATCCATGCGGGCTGCTCTTGATCTTTTCGGTCGTGAGTTCGGTGA
CGTAGCCACCTACTCCCAACATCAGCCGGATTCCGATTACCTCGGGAACTTGCTCCGTAGTAAGACATTC
ATCGCGCTTGCTGCCTTCGACCAAGAAGCGGTTGTTGGCGCTCTCGCGGCTTACGTTCTGCCCAAGTTTG
AGCAGCCGCGTAGTGAAATCTATATCTATGATCTCGCAGTCTCCGGAGAGCACCGGAGGCAGGGCATTGC
CACCGCGCTCATCAATCTCCTCAAGCATGAGGCCAACGCGCTTGGTGCTTATGTGATCTACGTGCAAGCA
GATTACGGTGACGATCCCGCAGTGGCTCTCTATACAAAGTTGGGCATACGGGAAGAAGTGATGCACTTTG
ATATCGACCCAAGTACCGCCACCTAACAATTCGTTCAAGCCGAGATCGGCTTCCCGGCCGCGGAGTTGTT
CGGTAAATTGGACAACGGTCCGCGCGTTGTCCTTTTCCGCTGCATAACCCTGCTTCGGGGTCATTATAGC
GATTTTTTCGGTATATCCATCCTTTTTCGCACGATATACAGGATTTTGCCAAAGGGTTCGTGTAGACTTT
CCTTGGTGTATCCAACGGCGTCAGCCGAAAGTGAAACGTGATTTCATGCGTCATTTTGAACATTTTGTAA
ATCTTATTTAATAATGTGTGCGGCAATTCACATTTAATTTATGAATGTTTTCTTAACATCGCGGCAACTC
AAGAAACGGCAGGTTCGGATCTTAGCTACTAGAGAAAGAGGAGAAATACTAGATGCGTAAAGGCGAGGAG
CTGTTCACTGGTGTCGTCCCTATTCTGGTGGAACTGGATGGTGATGTCAACGGTCATAAGTTTTCCGTGC
GTGGCGAGGGTGAAGGTGACGCAACTAATGGTAAACTGACGCTGAAGTTCATCTGTACTACTGGTAAACT
GCCGGTTCCTTGGCCGACTCTGGTAACGACGCTGACTTATGGTGTTCAGTGCTTTGCTCGTTATCCGGAC
CATATGAAGCAGCATGACTTCTTCAAGTCCGCCATGCCGGAAGGCTATGTGCAGGAACGCACGATTTCCT
TTAAGGATGACGGCACGTACAAAACGCGTGCGGAAGTGAAATTTGAAGGCGATACCCTGGTAAACCGCAT
TGAGCTGAAAGGCATTGACTTTAAAGAGGACGGCAATATCCTGGGCCATAAGCTGGAATACAATTTTAAC
AGCCACAATGTTTACATCACCGCCGATAAACAAAAAAATGGCATTAAAGCGAATTTTAAAATTCGCCACA
ACGTGGAGGATGGCAGCGTGCAGCTGGCTGATCACTACCAGCAAAACACTCCAATCGGTGATGGTCCTGT
TCTGCTGCCAGACAATCACTATCTGAGCACGCAAAGCGTTCTGTCTAAAGATCCGAACGAGAAACGCGAT
CATATGGTTCTGCTGGAGTTCGTAACCGCAGCGGGCATCACGCATGGTATGGATGAACTGTACAAATGAC
CAGGCATCAAATAAAACGAAAGGCTCAGTCGAAAGACTGGGCCTTTCGTTTTATCTGTTGTTTGTCGGTG
AACGCTCTCTACTAGAGTCACACTGGCTCACCTTCGGGTGGGCCTTTCTGCGTTTATAGCTGTAATACGA
CTCACTATAGGGGATAAGAGACGGCTCAACGCCCGTCTCACAGCCGACAGTCAATTTGTCATTATGAAAA
TACACAAAAGCTTTTTCCTATCTTGCAAAGCGACAGCTAATTTGTCACAATCACGGACAACGACATCTAT
TTTGTCACTGCAAAGAGGTTATGCTAAAACTGCCAAAGCGCTATAATCTATACTGTATAAGGATTTTACT
GATGACAATAATTTGTCACAACGACATATAATTAGTCACTGTACAAGGAGGACTTTGGCAGGTGCCTGCA
GGATTCTTGCTTATCGGCCAGCCTCGCAGAGCAGGATTCCCGTTGAGCACCGCCAGGTGCGAATAAGGGA
CAGTGAAGAAGGAACACCCGCTCGCGGGTGGGCCTACTTCACCTATCCTGCCCGGCTGACGCCGTTGGAT
ACACCAAGGAAAGTCTACACGAACCCTTTGGCAAAATCCTGTATATCGTGCGAAAAAGGATGGATATACC
GAAAAAATCGCTATAATGACCCCGAAGCAGGGTTATGCAGCGGAAAAGAATGTCATGATAATAATGGTTT
CTTAGACGTCAGGTGGCACTTTTCGGGGAAATGTGCGCGGAACCCCTATTTGTTTATTTTTCTAAATACA
TTCAAATATGTATCCGCTCATGAGACAATAACCCTGATAAATGCTTCAATAATATTGAAAAAGGAAGAGT
ATGAGTATTCAACATTTCCGTGTCGCCCTTATTCCCTTTTTTGCGGCATTTTGCCTTCCTGTTTTTGCTC
ACCCAGAAACGCTGGTGAAAGTAAAAGATGCTGAAGATCAGTTGGGTGCACGAGTGGGTTACATCGAACT
GGATCTCAACAGCGGTAAGATCCTTGAGAGTTTTCGCCCCGAAGAACGTTTTCCAATGATGAGCACTTTT
AAAGTTCTGCTATGTGGCGCGGTATTATCCCGTATTGACGCCGGGCAAGAGCAACTCGGTCGCCGCATAC
ACTATTCTCAGAATGACTTGGTTGAGTACTCACCAGTCACAGAAAAGCATCTTACGGATGGCATGACAGT
AAGAGAATTATGCAGTGCTGCCATAACCATGAGTGATAACACTGCGGCCAACTTACTTCTGACAACGATC
GGAGGACCGAAGGAGCTAACCGCTTTTTTGCACAACATGGGGGATCATGTAACTCGCCTTGATCGTTGGG
AACCGGAGCTGAATGAAGCCATACCAAACGACGAGCGTGACACCACGATGCCTGTAGCAATGGCAACAAC
GTTGCGCAAACTATTAACTGGCGAACTACTTACTCTAGCTTCCCGGCAACAATTAATAGACTGGATGGAG
GCGGATAAAGTTGCAGGACCACTTCTGCGCTCGGCCCTTCCGGCTGGCTGGTTTATTGCTGATAAATCTG
GAGCCGGTGAGCGTGGCTCTCGCGGTATCATTGCAGCACTGGGGCCAGATGGTAAGCCCTCCCGTATCGT
AGTTATCTACACGACGGGGAGTCAGGCAACTATGGATGAACGAAATAGACAGATCGCTGAGATAGGTGCC
TCACTGATTAAGCATTGGTAACTGTCAGACCCGGCCACGATGCGTCCGGCGTAGAGGATCTGAAGATCAG
CAGTTCAACCTGTTGATAGTACGTACTAAGCTCTCATGTTTCACGTACTAAGCTCTCATGTTTAACGTAC
TAAGCTCTCATGTTTAACGAACTAAACCCTCATGGCTAACGTACTAAGCTCTCATGGCTAACGTACTAAG
CTCTCATGTTTCACGTACTAAGCTCTCATGTTTGAACAATAAAATTAATATAAATCAGCAACTTAAATAG
CCTCTAAGGTTTTAAGTTTTATAAGAAAAAAAAGAATATATAAGGCTTTTAAAGCTTTTAAGGTTTAACG
GTTGTGG
